>Addgene plasmid #181892 | pPHR-mCherry-FUSN-mHP1alpha | addgene full sequence | sequence record 359691 | Addgene NGS Result
TAGTTATTAATAGTAATCAATTACGGGGTCATTAGTTCATAGCCCATATATGGAGTTCCGCGTTACATAA
CTTACGGTAAATGGCCCGCCTGGCTGACCGCCCAACGACCCCCGCCCATTGACGTCAATAATGACGTATG
TTCCCATAGTAACGCCAATAGGGACTTTCCATTGACGTCAATGGGTGGAGTATTTACGGTAAACTGCCCA
CTTGGCAGTACATCAAGTGTATCATATGCCAAGTACGCCCCCTATTGACGTCAATGACGGTAAATGGCCC
GCCTGGCATTATGCCCAGTACATGACCTTATGGGACTTTCCTACTTGGCAGTACATCTACGTATTAGTCA
TCGCTATTACCATGGTGATGCGGTTTTGGCAGTACATCAATGGGCGTGGATAGCGGTTTGACTCACGGGG
ATTTCCAAGTCTCCACCCCATTGACGTCAATGGGAGTTTGTTTTGGCACCAAAATCAACGGGACTTTCCA
AAATGTCGTAACAACTCCGCCCCATTGACGCAAATGGGCGGTAGGCGTGTACGGTGGGAGGTCTATATAA
GCAGAGCTGGTTTAGTGAACCGTCAGATCCGCTAGCGCTACCGGACTCAGATCTCGAGGCCACCATGAAG
ATGGACAAAAAGACTATAGTTTGGTTTAGAAGAGACCTAAGGATTGAGGATAATCCTGCATTAGCAGCAG
CTGCTCACGAAGGATCTGTTTTTCCTGTCTTCATTTGGTGTCCTGAAGAAGAAGGACAGTTTTATCCTGG
AAGAGCTTCAAGATGGTGGATGAAACAATCACTTGCTCACTTATCTCAATCCTTGAAGGCTCTTGGATCT
GACCTCACTTTAATCAAAACCCACAACACGATTTCAGCGATCTTGGATTGTATCCGCGTTACCGGTGCTA
CAAAAGTCGTCTTTAACCACCTCTATGATCCTGTTTCGTTAGTTCGGGACCATACCGTAAAGGAGAAGCT
GGTGGAACGTGGGATCTCTGTGCAAAGCTACAATGGAGATCTATTGTATGAACCGTGGGAGATATACTGC
GAAAAGGGCAAACCTTTTACGAGTTTCAATTCTTACTGGAAGAAATGCTTAGATATGTCGATTGAATCCG
TTATGCTTCCTCCTCCTTGGCGGTTGATGCCAATAACTGCAGCGGCTGAAGCGATTTGGGCGTGTTCGAT
TGAAGAACTAGGGCTGGAGAATGAGGCCGAGAAACCGAGCAATGCGTTGTTAACTAGAGCTTGGTCTCCA
GGATGGAGCAATGCTGATAAGTTACTAAATGAGTTCATCGAGAAGCAGTTGATAGATTATGCAAAGAACA
GCAAGAAAGTTGTTGGGAATTCTACTTCACTACTTTCTCCGTATCTCCATTTCGGGGAAATAAGCGTCAG
ACACGTTTTCCAGTGTGCCCGGATGAAACAAATTATATGGGCAAGAGATAAGAACAGTGAAGGAGAAGAA
AGTGCAGATCTTTTTCTTAGGGGAATCGGTTTAAGAGAGTATTCTCGGTATATATGTTTCAACTTCCCGT
TTACTCACGAGCAATCGTTGTTGAGTCATCTTCGGTTTTTCCCTTGGGATGCTGATGTTGATAAGTTCAA
GGCCTGGAGACAAGGCAGGACCGGTTATCCGTTGGTGGATGCCGGAATGAGAGAGCTTTGGGCTACCGGA
TGGATGCATAACAGAATAAGAGTGATTGTTTCAAGCTTTGCTGTGAAGTTTCTTCTCCTTCCATGGAAAT
GGGGAATGAAGTATTTCTGGGATACACTTTTGGATGCTGATTTGGAATGTGACATCCTTGGCTGGCAGTA
TATCTCTGGGAGTATCCCCGATGGCCACGAGCTTGATCGCTTGGACAATCCCGCGTTACAAGGCGCCAAA
TATGACCCAGAAGGTGAGTACATAAGGCAATGGCTTCCCGAGCTTGCGAGATTGCCAACTGAATGGATCC
ATCATCCATGGGACGCTCCTTTAACCGTACTCAAAGCTTCTGGTGTGGAACTCGGAACAAACTATGCGAA
ACCCATTGTAGACATCGACACAGCTCGTGAGCTACTAGCTAAAGCTATTTCAAGAACCCGTGAAGCACAG
ATCATGATCGGAGCAGCAGCCCGGGTCATGGTGAGCAAGGGCGAGGAGGATAACATGGCCATCATCAAGG
AGTTCATGCGCTTCAAGGTGCACATGGAGGGCTCCGTGAACGGCCACGAGTTCGAGATCGAGGGCGAGGG
CGAGGGCCGCCCCTACGAGGGCACCCAGACCGCCAAGCTGAAGGTGACCAAGGGTGGCCCCCTGCCCTTC
GCCTGGGACATCCTGTCCCCTCAGTTCATGTACGGCTCCAAGGCCTACGTGAAGCACCCCGCCGACATCC
CCGACTACTTGAAGCTGTCCTTCCCCGAGGGCTTCAAGTGGGAGCGCGTGATGAACTTCGAGGACGGCGG
CGTGGTGACCGTGACCCAGGACTCCTCCCTGCAGGACGGCGAGTTCATCTACAAGGTGAAGCTGCGCGGC
ACCAACTTCCCCTCCGACGGCCCCGTAATGCAGAAGAAGACCATGGGCTGGGAGGCCTCCTCCGAGCGGA
TGTACCCCGAGGACGGCGCCCTGAAGGGCGAGATCAAGCAGAGGCTGAAGCTGAAGGACGGCGGCCACTA
CGACGCTGAGGTCAAGACCACCTACAAGGCCAAGAAGCCCGTGCAGCTGCCCGGCGCCTACAACGTCAAC
ATCAAGTTGGACATCACCTCCCACAACGAGGACTACACCATCGTGGAACAGTACGAACGCGCCGAGGGCC
GCCACTCCACCGGCGGCATGGACGAGCTGTACAAGATGGCCTCAAACGATTATACCCAACAAGCAACCCA
AAGCTATGGGGCCTACCCCACCCAGCCCGGGCAGGGCTATTCCCAGCAGAGCAGTCAGCCCTACGGACAG
CAGAGTTACAGTGGTTATAGCCAGTCCACGGACACTTCAGGCTATGGCCAGAGCAGCTATTCTTCTTATG
GCCAGAGCCAGAACACAGGCTATGGAACTCAGTCAACTCCCCAGGGATATGGCTCGACTGGCGGCTATGG
CAGTAGCCAGAGCTCCCAATCGTCTTACGGGCAGCAGTCCTCCTATCCTGGCTATGGCCAGCAGCCAGCT
CCCAGCAGCACCTCGGGAAGTTACGGTAGCAGTTCTCAGAGCAGCAGCTATGGGCAGCCCCAGAGTGGGA
GCTACAGCCAGCAGCCTAGCTATGGTGGACAGCAGCAAAGCTATGGACAGCAGCAAAGCTATAATCCCCC
TCAGGGCTATGGACAGCAGAACCAGTACAACAGCAGCAGTGGTGGTGGAGGTGGAGGTGGAGGTGGAGGT
AACTATGGCCAAGATCAATCCTCCATGAGTAGTGGTGGTGGCAGTGGTGGCGGTTATGGCAATCAAGACC
AGAGTGGTGGAGGTGGCAGCGGTGGCTATGGACAGCAGGACCGTGGATCCGGAATGGGAAAGAAGACCAA
GAGGACAGCCGACAGCTCTTCTTCAGAGGATGAGGAGGAATATGTGGTGGAAAAGGTGTTGGACAGGCGC
ATGGTTAAGGGGCAAGTGGAATATCTGTTGAAGTGGAAAGGCTTTTCTGAGGAGCACAATACTTGGGAAC
CTGAGAAGAACTTGGATTGTCCTGAACTAATTTCTGAGTTTATGAAAAAGTATAAGAAGATGAAGGAGGG
TGAAAACAATAAGCCCAGGGAGAAATCAGAAGGAAACAAGAGGAAATCCAGTTTCTCCAACAGCGCTGAT
GATATTAAATCTAAAAAAAAGAGAGAGCAAAGCAATGATATCGCTCGGGGCTTTGAGAGAGGACTGGAAC
CAGAAAAGATCATCGGAGCAACAGATTCCTGCGGTGACTTAATGTTCTTAATGAAATGGAAAGACACAGA
TGAAGCTGACCTGGTTCTTGCAAAAGAAGCTAACGTGAAGTGTCCACAGATTGTGATAGCATTTTATGAA
GAGAGACTGACGTGGCACGCATATCCAGAGGATGCGGAAAACAAAGAAAAAGAAAGCGCGAAGAGCTAAG
CGGCCGCGACTCTAGATCATAATCAGCCATACCACATTTGTAGAGGTTTTACTTGCTTTAAAAAACCTCC
CACACCTCCCCCTGAACCTGAAACATAAAATGAATGCAATTGTTGTTGTTAACTTGTTTATTGCAGCTTA
TAATGGTTACAAATAAAGCAATAGCATCACAAATTTCACAAATAAAGCATTTTTTTCACTGCATTCTAGT
TGTGGTTTGTCCAAACTCATCAATGTATCTTAAGGCGTAAATTGTAAGCGTTAATATTTTGTTAAAATTC
GCGTTAAATTTTTGTTAAATCAGCTCATTTTTTAACCAATAGGCCGAAATCGGCAAAATCCCTTATAAAT
CAAAAGAATAGACCGAGATAGGGT
[37 nt withheld, positions 4435-4471]
AAAGAACGTGGACTCCAACGTCAAAGG
[49 nt withheld, positions 4499-4547]
T
[91 nt withheld, positions 4549-4639]
G
[124 nt withheld, positions 4641-4764]
CAGGTGGCACTTTTCGGGGAAATGTGCGCGGAACCCCTATTTGTTTATTTTTCTAAATACATTCAAATAT
GTATCCGCTCATGAGACAATAACCCTGATAAATGCTTCAATAATATTGAAAAAGGAAGAGTCCTGAGGCG
GAAAGAACCAGCTGTGGAATGTGTGTCAGTTAGGGTGTGGAAAGTCCCCAGGCTCCCCAGCAGGCAGAAG
TATGCAAAGCATGCATCTCAATTAGTCAGCAACCAGGTGTGGAAAGTCCCCAGGCTCCCCAGCAGGCAGA
AGTATGCAAAGCATGCATCTCAATTAGTCAGCAACCATAGTCCCGCCCCTAACTCCGCCCATCCCGCCCC
TAACTCCGCCCAGTTCCGCCCATTCTCCGCCCCATGGCTGACTAATTTTTTTTATTTATGCAGAGGCCGA
GGCCGCCTCGGCCTCTGAGCTATTCCAGAAGTAGTGAGGAGGCTTTTTTGGAGGCCTAGGCTTTTGCAAA
GATCGATCAAGAGACAGGATGAGGATCGTTTCGCATGATTGAACAAGATGGATTGCACGCAGGTTCTCCG
GCCGCTTGGGTGGAGAGGCTATTCGGCTATGACTGGGCACAACAGACAATCGGCTGCTCTGATGCCGCCG
TGTTCCGGCTGTCAGCGCAGGGGCGCCCGGTTCTTTTTGTCAAGACCGACCTGTCCGGTGCCCTGAATGA
ACTGCAAGACGAGGCAGCGCGGCTATCGTGGCTGGCCACGACGGGCGTTCCTTGCGCAGCTGTGCTCGAC
GTTGTCACTGAAGCGGGAAGGGACTGGCTGCTATTGGGCGAAGTGCCGGGGCAGGATCTCCTGTCATCTC
ACCTTGCTCCTGCCGAGAAAGTATCCATCATGGCTGATGCAATGCGGCGGCTGCATACGCTTGATCCGGC
TACCTGCCCATTCGACCACCAAGCGAAACATCGCATCGAGCGAGCACGTACTCGGATGGAAGCCGGTCTT
GTCGATCAGGATGATCTGGACGAAGAGCATCAGGGGCTCGCGCCAGCCGAACTGTTCGCCAGGCTCAAGG
CGAGCATGCCCGACGGCGAGGATCTCGTCGTGACCCATGGCGATGCCTGCTTGCCGAATATCATGGTGGA
AAATGGCCGCTTTTCTGGATTCATCGACTGTGGCCGGCTGGGTGTGGCGGACCGCTATCAGGACATAGCG
TTGGCTACCCGTGATATTGCTGAAGAGCTTGGCGGCGAATGGGCTGACCGCTTCCTCGTGCTTTACGGTA
TCGCCGCTCCCGATTCGCAGCGCATCGCCTTCTATCGCCTTCTTGACGAGTTCTTCTGAGCGGGACTCTG
GGGTTCGAAATGACCGACCAAGCGACGCCCAACCTGCCATCACGAGATTTCGATTCCACCGCCGCCTTCT
ATGAAAGGTTGGGCTTCGGAATCGTTTTCCGGGACGCCGGCTGGATGATCCTCCAGCGCGGGGATCTCAT
GCTGGAGTTCTTCGCCCACCCTAGGGGGAGGCTAACTGAAACACGGAAGGAGACAATACCGGAAGGAACC
CGCGCTATGACGGCAATAAAAAGACAGAATAAAACGCACGGTGTTGGGTCGTTTGTTCATAAACGCGGGG
TTCGGTCCCAGGGCTGGCACTCTGTCGATACCCCACCGAGACCCCATTGGGGCCAATACGCCCGCGTTTC
TTCCTTTTCCCCACCCCACCCCCCAAGTTCGGGTGAAGGCCCAGGGCTCGCAGCCAACGTCGGGGCGGCA
GGCCCTGCCATAGCCTCAGGTTACTCATATATACTTTAGATTGATTTAAAACTTCATTTTTAATTTAAAA
GGATCTAGGTGAAGATCCTTTTTGATAATCTCATGACCAAAATCCCTTAACGTGAGTTTTCGTTCCACTG
AGCGTCAGACCCCGTAGAAAAGATCAAAGGATCTTCTTGAGATCCTTTTTTTCTGCGCGTAATCTGCTGC
TTGCAAACAAAAAAACCACCGCTACCAGCGGTGGTTTGTTTGCCGGATCAAGAGCTACCAACTCTTTTTC
CGAAGGTAACTGGCTTCAGCAGAGCGCAGATACCAAATACTGTTCTTCTAGTGTAGCCGTAGTTAGGCCA
CCACTTCAAGAACTCTGTAGCACCGCCTACATACCTCGCTCTGCTAATCCTGTTACCAGTGGCTGCTGCC
AGTGGCGATAAGTCGTGTCTTACCGGGTTGGACTCAAGACGATAGTTACCGGATAAGGCGCAGCGGTCGG
GCTGAACGGGGGGTTCGTGCACACAGCCCAGCTTGGAGCGAACGACCTACACCGAACTGAGATACCTACA
GCGTGAGCTATGAGAAAGCGCCACGCTTCCCGAAGGGAGAAAGGCGGACAGGTATCCGGTAAGCGGCAGG
GTCGGAACAGGAGAGCGCACGAGGGAGCTTCCAGGGGGAAACGCCTGGTATCTTTATAGTCCTGTCGGGT
TTCGCCACCTCTGACTTGAGCGTCGATTTTTGTGATGCTCGTCAGGGGGGCGGAGCCTATGGAAAAACGC
CAGCAACGCGGCCTTTTTACGGTTCCTGGCCTTTTGCTGGCCTTTTGCTCACATGTTCTTTCCTGCGTTA
TCCCCTGATTCTGTGGATAACCGTATTACCGCCATGCAT
Features (pLannotate 1.2.2; 17 found; start..end, strand, type, name):
     61..364     +  enhancer       CMV enhancer: human cytomegalovirus immediate early enhancer
    365..568     +  promoter       CMV promoter: human cytomegalovirus (CMV) immediate early promoter
    591..618     +  misc_feature   MCS (fragment): multiple cloning site
    625..2118    +  CDS            CRY2PHR: N-terminal photolyase homology region of Arabidopsis thaliana cryptochrome 2 binds to CIB1 upon exposure to blue light (Kennedy et al., 2010)
   2128..2835    +  CDS            mCherry: mCherry is a basic (constitutively fluorescent) red fluorescent protein published in 2004, derived from Discosoma sp.. It is reported to be a very rapidly-maturing monomer with low acid sensitivity.
   2836..3435    +  CDS            FUS (fragment): FUS_HUMAN - Also known as TLS. Experimental evidence at protein level: Swiss-Prot protein existence level 1. DNA/RNA-binding protein that plays a role in various cellular processes such as transcription regulation, RNA splicing, RNA transport, DNA repair and damage response (PubMed:27731383). Binds to nascent pre-mRNAs and acts as a molecular mediator between RNA polymerase II and U1 small nuclear ribonucleoprotein thereby coupling transcription and splicing (PubMed:26124092). Binds also its own pre- mRNA and autoregulates its expression; this autoregulation mechanism is mediated by non-sense-
   3484..4056    +  CDS            Cbx5: CBX5_MOUSE - Also known as Hp1a. Experimental evidence at protein level: Swiss-Prot protein existence level 1. Component of heterochromatin that recognizes and binds histone H3 tails methylated at 'Lys-9' (H3K9me), leading to epigenetic repression. In contrast, it is excluded from chromatin when 'Tyr-41' of histone H3 is phosphorylated (H3Y41ph). Can interact with lamin-B receptor (LBR). This interaction can contribute to the association of the heterochromatin with the inner nuclear membrane. Involved in the formation of functional kinetochore through interaction with MIS12 complex proteins (B
   4075..4158    +  CDS            large T antigen (fragment): large T antigen from SV40 (simian virus 40)
   4181..4302    +  polyA_signal   SV40 poly(A) signal: SV40 polyadenylation signal
   4336..4764    -  rep_origin     f1 ori (sequence partly withheld): f1 bacteriophage origin of replication; arrow indicates direction of (+) strand synthesis
   4791..4895    +  promoter       AmpR promoter: bla
   4897..5254    +  promoter       SV40 promoter: SV40 enhancer and early promoter
   5289..6083    +  CDS            NeoR/KanR: aminoglycoside phosphotransferase from Tn5; aph(3')-II (or nptII); confers resistance to neomycin, kanamycin, and G418 (Geneticin®)
   6104..6256    +  CDS            ble (fragment): BLE_KLEPN - Experimental evidence at protein level: Swiss-Prot protein existence level 1. Binding protein with a strong affinity to the bleomycin family of antibiotics. Binds to CL990; an antimitotic-antibiotic compound. From Klebsiella pneumoniae.
   6315..6362    +  polyA_signal   HSV TK poly(A) signal: herpes simplex virus thymidine kinase polyadenylation signal (Cole and Stacy, 1985)
   6453..6469    -  polyA_signal   bGH poly(A) signal (fragment): bovine growth hormone polyadenylation signal
   6691..7279    +  rep_origin     ori: high-copy-number ColE1/pMB1/pBR322/pUC origin of replication
