[The description below was written by a language model from this plasmid's Addgene catalogue record and pLannotate feature annotations shown in this document.]
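Description:
pPHR-mCherry-FUSN-mHP1alpha is a mammalian expression plasmid built on the Clontech pmCherry-N1 backbone, with a sequenced length of about 7.4 kb. It replicates at high copy in E. coli from a ColE1/pUC-type origin and also carries an f1 phage origin. A single NeoR/KanR (Tn5 aminoglycoside phosphotransferase) gene serves both hosts: the bacterial AmpR (bla) promoter drives it for kanamycin selection in bacteria, and the SV40 enhancer/early promoter drives it for G418 selection in mammalian cells, with an HSV TK polyadenylation signal downstream. The annotation also picks up short fragments matching ble, a bGH poly(A) signal and SV40 large T antigen; these appear to be backbone remnants rather than functional parts.

The payload is a single fusion open reading frame driven by the CMV immediate-early enhancer and promoter and terminated by the SV40 poly(A) signal. From N- to C-terminus it encodes the photolyase homology region (PHR) of Arabidopsis thaliana cryptochrome 2, the red fluorescent protein mCherry, an N-terminal fragment of FUS (annotated as matching the human protein, though the catalogue lists only mouse and Arabidopsis as species), and mouse HP1alpha (Cbx5), a heterochromatin protein that binds H3K9-methylated histone tails. Under blue light, CRY2 PHR binds CIB1-derived partners. According to the record, the protein acts as a soluble light-dependent effector, used either to form optodroplets or to be recruited to CIBN-tagged localizer proteins, with mCherry allowing its distribution to be followed by microscopy. The associated publication used such tools to examine whether mouse heterochromatin shows hallmarks of HP1-driven liquid-liquid phase separation.
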