Addgene plasmid #181892: pPHR-mCherry-FUSN-mHP1alpha
Purpose: Soluble light-dependent effector protein (HP1alpha fused to the N-terminal domain of the fused in sarcoma protein (FUSN) ) for optodroplet formation or recruitment to CIBN localizers
Depositing lab: Karsten Rippe. Publication: Mouse Heterochromatin Adopts Digital Compaction States without Showing Hallmarks of HP1-Driven Liquid-Liquid Phase Separation. Erdel F, Rademacher A, Vlijm R, Tunnermann J, Frank L, Weinmann R, Schweigert E, Yserentant K, Hummert J, Bauer C, Schumacher S, Al Alwash A, Normand C, Herten DP, Engelhardt J, Rippe K. Mol Cell. 2020 Apr 16;78(2):236-249.e7. doi: 10.1016/j.molcel.2020.02.005. Epub 2020 Feb 25. PubMed 32101700.
Backbone
  Vector backbone: pmCherry-N1
  Backbone manufacturer: Clontech
  Backbone size w/o insert (bp): 3958
  Vector type: Mammalian Expression
  Selectable markers: Neomycin (select with G418)
Growth in bacteria
  Bacterial resistance: Kanamycin, 50 μg/mL
  Growth temperature: 37°C
  Growth strain: DH5alpha
  Copy number: High Copy
Gene/Insert
  Gene/Insert name: PHR-mCherry-FUSN-mHP1alpha (alt names: PHR domain of CRY2; CBX 5)
  Species: M. musculus (mouse), A. thaliana (mustard weed)
  Entrez Gene: Cbx5 (a.k.a. 2610029O15Rik, HP1, Hp1a, Hp1alpha)
  Promoter: CMV
  Tag / fusion protein: PHR-mCherry (N terminal on insert)
  Cloning method: Unknown
Terms and licenses: Academic/Nonprofit Terms; Industry Terms: Not Available to Industry
How to cite: pPHR-mCherry-FUSN-mHP1alpha was a gift from Karsten Rippe (Addgene plasmid # 181892 ; http://n2t.net/addgene:181892 ; RRID:Addgene_181892)
